>Addgene plasmid #123550 | pMK-rrn16 5'UTR (+37) | addgene full sequence | sequence record 247976 | Addgene NGS Result
CTAAATTGTAAGCGTTAATATTTTGTTAAAATTCGCGTTAAATTTTTGTTAAATCAGCTCATTTTTTAAC
CAATAGGCCGAAATCGGCAAAATCCCTTATAAATCAAAAGAATAGACCGAGATAGGGTTGAGTGGCCGCT
ACAGGGCGCTCCCATTCGCCATTCAGGCTGCGCAACTGTTGGGAAGGGCGTTTCGGTGCGGGCCTCTTCG
CTATTACGCCAGCTGGCGAAAGGGGGATGTGCTGCAAGGCGATTAAGTTGGGTAACGCCAGGGTTTTCCC
AGTCACGACGTTGTAAAACGACGGCCAGTGAGCGCGACGTAATACGACTCACTATAGGGCGAATTGAAGG
AAGGCCGTCAAGGCCGCATCAACGAGCTCGGTCTCATACTGCGAACTCCGGGCGAATACGAAGCGCATGG
ATACAAGAATGTGAGACCGGTACCCTCTGGGCCTCATGGGCCTTCCTTTCACTGCCCGCTTTCCAGTCGG
GAAACCTGTCGTGCCAGCTGCATTAACATGGTCATAGCTGTTTCCTTGCGTATTGGGCGCTCTCCGCTTC
CTCGCTCACTGACTCGCTGCGCTCGGTCGTTCGGGTAAAGCCTGGGGTGCCTAATGAGCAAAAGGCCAGC
AAAAGGCCAGGAACCGTAAAAAGGCCGCGTTGCTGGCGTTTTTCCATAGGCTCCGCCCCCCTGACGAGCA
TCACAAAAATCGACGCTCAAGTCAGAGGTGGCGAAACCCGACAGGACTATAAAGATACCAGGCGTTTCCC
CCTGGAAGCTCCCTCGTGCGCTCTCCTGTTCCGACCCTGCCGCTTACCGGATACCTGTCCGCCTTTCTCC
CTTCGGGAAGCGTGGCGCTTTCTCATAGCTCACGCTGTAGGTATCTCAGTTCGGTGTAGGTCGTTCGCTC
CAAGCTGGGCTGTGTGCACGAACCCCCCGTTCAGCCCGACCGCTGCGCCTTATCCGGTAACTATCGTCTT
GAGTCCAACCCGGTAAGACACGACTTATCGCCACTGGCAGCAGCCACTGGTAACAGGATTAGCAGAGCGA
GGTATGTAGGCGGTGCTACAGAGTTCTTGAAGTGGTGGCCTAACTACGGCTACACTAGAAGAACAGTATT
TGGTATCTGCGCTCTGCTGAAGCCAGTTACCTTCGGAAAAAGAGTTGGTAGCTCTTGATCCGGCAAACAA
ACCACCGCTGGTAGCGGTGGTTTTTTTGTTTGCAAGCAGCAGATTACGCGCAGAAAAAAAGGATCTCAAG
AAGATCCTTTGATCTTTTCTACGGGGTCTGACGCTCAGTGGAACGAAAACTCACGTTAAGGGATTTTGGT
CATGAGATTATCAAAAAGGATCTTCACCTAGATCCTTTTAAATTAAAAATGAAGTTTTAAATCAATCTAA
AGTATATATGAGTAAACTTGGTCTGACAGTTATTAGAAAAATTCATCCAGCAGACGATAAAACGCAATAC
GCTGGCTATCCGGTGCCGCAATGCCATACAGCACCAGAAAACGATCCGCCCATTCGCCGCCCAGTTCTTC
CGCAATATCACGGGTGGCCAGCGCAATATCCTGATAACGATCCGCCACGCCCAGACGGCCGCAATCAATA
AAGCCGCTAAAACGGCCATTTTCCACCATAATGTTCGGCAGGCACGCATCACCATGGGTCACCACCAGAT
CTTCGCCATCCGGCATGCTCGCTTTCAGACGCGCAAACAGCTCTGCCGGTGCCAGGCCCTGATGTTCTTC
ATCCAGATCATCCTGATCCACCAGGCCCGCTTCCATACGGGTACGCGCACGTTCAATACGATGTTTCGCC
TGATGATCAAACGGACAGGTCGCCGGGTCCAGGGTATGCAGACGACGCATGGCATCCGCCATAATGCTCA
CTTTTTCTGCCGGCGCCAGATGGCTAGACAGCAGATCCTGACCCGGCACTTCGCCCAGCAGCAGCCAATC
ACGGCCCGCTTCGGTCACCACATCCAGCACCGCCGCACACGGAACACCGGTGGTGGCCAGCCAGCTCAGA
CGCGCCGCTTCATCCTGCAGCTCGTTCAGCGCACCGCTCAGATCGGTTTTCACAAACAGCACCGGACGAC
CCTGCGCGCTCAGACGAAACACCGCCGCATCAGAGCAGCCAATGGTCTGCTGCGCCCAATCATAGCCAAA
CAGACGTTCCACCCACGCTGCCGGGCTACCCGCATGCAGGCCATCCTGTTCAATCATACTCTTCCTTTTT
CAATATTATTGAAGCATTTATCAGGGTTATTGTCTCATGAGCGGATACATATTTGAATGTATTTAGAAAA
ATAAACAAATAGGGGTTCCGCGCACATTTCCCCGAAAAGTGCCAC
Features (pLannotate 1.2.2; 8 found; start..end, strand, type, name):
      3..134     -  rep_origin     M13 ori (fragment): M13 bacteriophage origin of replication; arrow indicates direction of (+) strand synthesis
    155..311     -  CDS            lacZα (fragment): LacZα fragment of β-galactosidase; lacZ fragment
    320..338     +  promoter       T7 promoter: promoter for bacteriophage T7 RNA polymerase
    469..516     -  CDS            lacI (fragment): lac repressor; lacI; The lac repressor binds to the lac operator to inhibit transcription in E. coli. This inhibition can be relieved by adding lactose or isopropyl-β-D-thiogalactopyranoside (IPTG).
    553..593     -  rep_origin     RSF ori (fragment): Plasmids containing the RSF 1030 origin of replication can be propagated in E. coli cells that contain additional plasmids with compatible origins.
    671..1259    -  rep_origin     ori: high-copy-number ColE1/pMB1/pBR322/pUC origin of replication
   1433..2227    -  CDS            NeoR/KanR: aminoglycoside phosphotransferase confers resistance to neomycin, kanamycin, and G418 (Geneticin®)
   2228..2332    -  promoter       AmpR promoter: bla
