[The description below was written by a language model from this plasmid's Addgene catalogue record and pLannotate feature annotations shown in this document.]
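Description:
pMK-rrn16 5'UTR (+37) is a small (about 2.4 kb) part-storage plasmid from the MoChlo kit, a modular cloning toolbox for chloroplast biotechnology. It is built on pMK-RQ, a minimal backbone used to deliver gene-synthesis products, and is maintained in E. coli as a high-copy plasmid through a ColE1/pUC-type origin. Selection is with kanamycin, conferred by an aminoglycoside phosphotransferase (NeoR/KanR) coding sequence that the annotation places directly downstream of an AmpR (bla) promoter. The remaining annotated features are short backbone remnants: fragments of an M13 origin, lacZα, lacI and an RSF origin, along with a T7 promoter. Given their partial nature, most are unlikely to be functionally important in this construct.

The payload is a synthesized chloroplast 5' untranslated region named for rrn16, the plastid 16S ribosomal RNA gene. The depositor describes it as a chloroplast 5'UTR fusion designed for Golden Gate cloning. The automated feature table does not annotate the insert itself, which probably lies in the unannotated stretch near the T7 promoter. The record also does not state the source species, the meaning of the "(+37)" designation, the fusion partner, or the Type IIS enzyme sites and overhangs flanking the part.

As a library element, the plasmid is not an expression vector in its own right. It serves as a donor of a standardized 5'UTR module, to be combined with promoter, coding sequence and 3'UTR parts in Golden Gate assemblies that build transcription units for chloroplast transformation constructs. In such units, the 5'UTR helps govern transcript stability and translation of plastid transgenes.
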