Addgene plasmid #123550: pMK-rrn16 5'UTR (+37)
Purpose: MoChlo kit
Depositing lab: Scott Lenaghan & C. Neal Stewart. Depositing organization: University of Tennessee Institute of Agriculture. Publication: MoChlo: A versatile modular cloning toolbox for chloroplast biotechnology. Occhialini A, Piatek A, Pfotenhauer AC, Frazier TP, Stewart CN, Lenaghan S. Plant Physiol. 2019 Jan 24. pii: pp.18.01220. doi: 10.1104/pp.18.01220. PubMed 30679266.
Backbone
  Vector backbone: pMK-RQ
  Vector type: Synthetic Biology
Growth in bacteria
  Bacterial resistance: Kanamycin, 50 μg/mL
  Growth temperature: 37°C
  Growth strain: Top10
  Copy number: High Copy
Gene/Insert
  Gene/Insert name: rrn16 5'UTR (+37)
  Cloning method: Restriction Enzyme; 5′ cloning site Unknown (unknown if destroyed)
Terms and licenses: Academic/Nonprofit Terms; Industry Terms: Not Available to Industry
Depositor comments: All inserts have been produced by gene synthesis and cloned in the indicated backbone vector. The insert is a chloroplast 5'UTR fusion designed for Golden-Gate cloning. The Original Material was developed in the performance of research that was funded by Grant Nos. ARPA-E: DE-AR000660 & DARPA: D17AC00016.
How to cite: pMK-rrn16 5'UTR (+37) was a gift from Scott Lenaghan & C. Neal Stewart (Addgene plasmid # 123550 ; http://n2t.net/addgene:123550 ; RRID:Addgene_123550)
