>Addgene plasmid #123550 | pMK-rrn16 5'UTR (+37) | depositor partial sequence | sequence record 235723 | rrn16 5'UTR (+37)
GCGAACTCCGGGCGAATACGAAGCGCATGGATACAAG
